>Addgene plasmid #179821 | pPOTv7-g418-mNG | addgene full sequence | sequence record 355426 | Addgene NGS Result
GGGCGAATTGGGCCCGTATAATGCAGACCTGCTGCAAGCTAGGGGCACAGCAAGGTCTTCTGAAATTCAT
GTTTTTTTTTTTTTTACTCTGCATTGCAGTCTCCGCTCTTATTTAGTTTTGCTTTACGTAAGGTCTCGTT
GCTGCCATAAAATAAGCTCTAGTGGAATTCATGATTGAACAAGATGGATTGCACGCAGGTTCTCCGGCCG
CTTGGGTGGAGAGGCTATTCGGCTATGACTGGGCACAACAGACAATCGGCTGCTCTGATGCCGCCGTGTT
CCGGCTGTCAGCGCAGGGGCGCCCGGTTCTTTTTGTCAAGACCGACCTGTCCGGTGCCCTGAATGAACTG
CAGGACGAGGCAGCGCGGCTATCGTGGCTGGCCACGACGGGCGTTCCTTGCGCAGCTGTGCTCGACGTTG
TCACTGAAGCGGGAAGGGACTGGCTGCTATTGGGCGAAGTGCCGGGGCAGGATCTCCTGTCATCTCACCT
TGCTCCTGCCGAGAAAGTATCCATCATGGCTGATGCAATGCGGCGGCTGCATACGCTTGATCCGGCTACC
TGCCCATTCGACCACCAAGCGAAACATCGCATCGAGCGAGCACGTACTCGGATGGAAGCCGGTCTTGTCG
ATCAGGATGATCTGGACGAAGAGCATCAGGGGCTCGCGCCAGCCGAACTGTTCGCCAGGCTCAAGGCGCG
CATGCCCGACGGCGAGGATCTCGTCGTGACCCACGGCGATGCCTGCTTGCCGAATATCATGGTGGAAAAT
GGCCGCTTTTCTGGATTCATCGACTGTGGCCGGCTGGGTGTGGCGGACCGCTATCAGGACATAGCGTTGG
CTACCCGTGATATTGCTGAAGAGCTTGGCGGCGAATGGGCTGACCGCTTCCTCGTGCTTTACGGTATCGC
CGCTCCCGATTCGCAGCGCATCGCCTTCTATCGCCTTCTTGACGAGTTCTTCTGACCATGGTGCCCATTT
AGTTGGCCTTTCCCTTGTCTCGTGTCTTTTCCGTGGAAAGGTTCCCGGAGTAATCTGATGGCACAGCAGG
GAGGTGCGCCTGCAGGTTGGTTAGGAAGGGGGGATGATGTAAAAGAAGAAAATGGGGGGATTCGAGCCCC
ACGCGTTGCTCAAGCTGTGTAGCGCAGGCGTTTCCTTACATATTTCTCTAACAGGCACGGAAGCCTAACA
AATACACTTGGCTTATTTTTTTGCCCCCTCATGTCTTGTACAAATATTTGCGATAGCTTAGCTATCAGCC
ACATTAATCAAACAAGTATACCAACAAGCCCGAAAACAGAAACTCAACTGCAACGGGTACCTATGGGTTC
TGGTAGTGGTTCCGGTTCCGGTTCTAAGCTTGTCTCGAAAGGTGAGGAAGACAATATGGCCAGCTTGCCA
GCAACGCACGAGCTTCATATATTTGGGTCGATCAACGGTGTGGATTTCGACATGGTGGGTCAAGGCACAG
GTAATCCTAATGACGGGTATGAAGAACTCAATTTGAAGAGCACTAAGGGAGATCTCCAGTTTTCCCCGTG
GATTCTTGTGCCGCATATTGGTTATGGTTTTCATCAGTACTTACCATACCCCGATGGAATGTCGCCCTTC
CAAGCAGCTATGGTGGACGGCTCGGGGTATCAAGTACATCGCACCATGCAATTTGAGGACGGAGCATCCC
TCACCGTAAACTACCGCTATACGTATGAGGGGAGCCACATAAAAGGTGAGGCTCAAGTTAAAGGCACAGG
CTTCCCAGCTGACGGCCCGGTCATGACCAATTCATTAACCGCTGCTGATTGGTGCCGTTCTAAGAAGACC
TACCCTAACGACAAGACGATCATTAGTACTTTTAAGTGGAGTTATACCACAGGAAACGGAAAGCGGTATC
GAAGCACTGCTCGAACAACCTACACATTTGCGAAGCCAATGGCCGCGAACTACTTGAAGAACCAGCCAAT
GTATGTGTTTCGAAAAACGGAACTGAAGCATTCGAAAACCGAGCTTAATTTTAAAGAGTGGCAGAAGGCG
TTTACAGACGTGATGGGGATGGACGAATTGTATAAGGGATCCGGATCAGGATCTGGATCAGGATCGGGTA
GTTAAGAGCTCCGCTGCGCTTAAATGTCTTTCATTATAATCAATGTATAACCTTTATGTAGTATTTCAAT
CTATGCCGCTGTGTACGTGCACTGCGGTGCCTATCCTTCGGCATTAGAGAGTCACTGTTTGTGTAGATCG
TAGCTGCATGTCTGACATCTGGTTCATTAGTGCCGTTTTGAGTCTGCACTGTTGTGCAACTTGATATTCA
TCACTGCACACCAACCGTGTGTTTCCTCCTTTGGGTGCACCCTTTAATCCTTGTCTTCTCCTTTTTTGTC
TCTTTCCCCCTCGAAAAGGTGTCAAACTACTGCCGCATAAACTACGGTTATCCCAAATTTAAGAGAAAGC
AATAAAGCATCAGCTAGCATGATTGAACAAGATGGATTGCACGCAGGTTCTCCGGCCGCTTGGGTGGAGA
GGCTATTCGGCTATGACTGGGCACAACAGACAATCGGCTGCTCTGATGCCGCCGTGTTCCGGCTGTCAGC
GCAGGGGCGCCCGGTTCTTTTTGTCAAGACCGACCTGTCCGGTGCCCTGAATGAACTGCAGGACGAGGCA
GCGCGGCTATCGTGGCTGGCCACGACGGGCGTTCCTTGCGCAGCTGTGCTCGACGTTGTCACTGAAGCGG
GAAGGGACTGGCTGCTATTGGGCGAAGTGCCGGGGCAGGATCTCCTGTCATCTCACCTTGCTCCTGCCGA
GAAAGTATCCATCATGGCTGATGCAATGCGGCGGCTGCATACGCTTGATCCGGCTACCTGCCCATTCGAC
CACCAAGCGAAACATCGCATCGAGCGAGCACGTACTCGGATGGAAGCCGGTCTTGTCGATCAGGATGATC
TGGACGAAGAGCATCAGGGGCTCGCGCCAGCCGAACTGTTCGCCAGGCTCAAGGCGCGCATGCCCGACGG
CGAGGATCTCGTCGTGACCCACGGCGATGCCTGCTTGCCGAATATCATGGTGGAAAATGGCCGCTTTTCT
GGATTCATCGACTGTGGCCGGCTGGGTGTGGCGGACCGCTATCAGGACATAGCGTTGGCTACCCGTGATA
TTGCTGAAGAGCTTGGCGGCGAATGGGCTGACCGCTTCCTCGTGCTTTACGGTATCGCCGCTCCCGATTC
GCAGCGCATCGCCTTCTATCGCCTTCTTGACGAGTTCTTCTGACTCGAGTGCCCATTTAGTTGGCTTTTC
CCTTGTCTCGTGTCTTTTCCGTGGAAAGGTTCCCGGAGTAATCTGATGGCACAGCAGGGAGGTGCGCCTG
CAGGTTGGTTAGGAAGGGGGGATGATGTAAAAGAAGAAAATGGGGGGATTCGAGCCCCGCACAGGTCTCT
CAAATTGGATGCATAGCTTGAGTATTCTATAGTGTCACCTAAATAGCTTGGCGTAATCATGGTCATAGCT
GTTTCCTGTGTGAAATTGTTATCCGCTCACAATTCCACACAACATACGAGCCGGAAGCATAAAGTGTAAA
GCCTGGGGTGCCTAATGAGTGAGCTAACTCACATTAATTGCGTTGCGCTCACTGCCCGCTTTCCAGTCGG
GAAACCTGTCGTGCCAGCTGCATTAATGAATCGGCCAACGCGCGGGGAGAGGCGGTTTGCGTATTGGGCG
CTCTTCCGCTTCCTCGCTCACTGACTCGCTGCGCTCGGTCGTTCGGCTGCGGCGAGCGGTATCAGCTCAC
TCAAAGGCGGTAATACGGTTATCCACAGAATCAGGGGATAACGCAGGAAAGAACATGTGAGCAAAAGGCC
AGCAAAAGGCCAGGAACCGTAAAAAGGCCGCGTTGCTGGCGTTTTTCCATAGGCTCCGCCCCCCTGACGA
GCATCACAAAAATCGACGCTCAAGTCAGAGGTGGCGAAACCCGACAGGACTATAAAGATACCAGGCGTTT
CCCCCTGGAAGCTCCCTCGTGCGCTCTCCTGTTCCGACCCTGCCGCTTACCGGATACCTGTCCGCCTTTC
TCCCTTCGGGAAGCGTGGCGCTTTCTCATAGCTCACGCTGTAGGTATCTCAGTTCGGTGTAGGTCGTTCG
CTCCAAGCTGGGCTGTGTGCACGAACCCCCCGTTCAGCCCGACCGCTGCGCCTTATCCGGTAACTATCGT
CTTGAGTCCAACCCGGTAAGACACGACTTATCGCCACTGGCAGCAGCCACTGGTAACAGGATTAGCAGAG
CGAGGTATGTAGGCGGTGCTACAGAGTTCTTGAAGTGGTGGCCTAACTACGGCTACACTAGAAGAACAGT
ATTTGGTATCTGCGCTCTGCTGAAGCCAGTTACCTTCGGAAAAAGAGTTGGTAGCTCTTGATCCGGCAAA
CAAACCACCGCTGGTAGCGGTGGTTTTTTTGTTTGCAAGCAGCAGATTACGCGCAGAAAAAAAGGATCTC
AAGAAGATCCTTTGATCTTTTCTACGGGGTCTGACGCTCAGTGGAACGAAAACTCACGTTAAGGGATTTT
GGTCATGAGATTATCAAAAAGGATCTTCACCTAGATCCTTTTAAATTAAAAATGAAGTTTTAAATCAATC
TAAAGTATATATGAGTAAACTTGGTCTGACAGTTACCAATGCTTAATCAGTGAGGCACCTATCTCAGCGA
TCTGTCTATTTCGTTCATCCATAGTTGCCTGACTCCCCGTCGTGTAGATAATTACGATACGGGAGGGCTT
ACCATCTGGCCCCAGTGCTGCAATGATACCGCGAGACCCACGCTCACCGGCTCCAGATTTATCAGCAATA
AACCAGCCAGCCGGAAGGGCCGAGCGCAGAAGTGGTCCTGCAACTTTATCCGCCTCCATCCAGTCTATTA
ATTGTTGCCGGGAAGCTAGAGTAAGTAGTTCGCCAGTTAATAGTTTGCGCAACGTTGTTGCCATTGCTAC
AGGCATCGTGGTGTCACGCTCGTCGTTTGGTATGGCTTCATTCAGCTCCGGTTCCCAACGATCAAGGCGA
GTTACATGATCCCCCATGTTGTGCAAAAAAGCGGTTAGCTCCTTCGGTCCTCCGATCGTTGTCAGAAGTA
AGTTGGCCGCAGTGTTATCACTCATGGTTATGGCAGCACTGCATAATTCTCTTACTGTCATGCCATCCGT
AAGATGCTTTTCTGTGACTGGTGAGTACTCAACCAAGTCATTCTGAGAATAGTGTATGCGGCGACCGAGT
TGCTCTTGCCCGGCGTCAATACGGGATAATACCGCGCCACATAGCAGAACTTTAAAAGTGCTCATCATTG
GAAAACGTTCTTCGGGGCGAAAACTCTCAAGGATCTTACCGCTGTTGAGATCCAGTTCGATGTAACCCAC
TCGTGCACCCAACTGATCTTCAGCATCTTTTACTTTCACCAGCGTTTCTGGGTGAGCAAAAACAGGAAGG
CAAAATGCCGCAAAAAAGGGAATAAGGGCGACACGGAAATGTTGAATACTCATACTCTTCCTTTTTCAAT
ATTATTGAAGCATTTATCAGGGTTATTGTCTCATGAGCGGATACATATTTGAATGTATTTAGAAAAATAA
ACAAATAGGGGTTCCGCGCACATTTCCCCGAAAAGTGCCACCTGATGCGGTGTGAAATACCGCACAGATG
CGTAAGGAGAAAATACCGCATCAGGAAATTGTAAGCGTTAATATTTTGTTAAAATTCGCGTTAAATTTTT
GTTAAATCAGCTCATTTTTTAACCAATAGGCCGAAATCGGCAAAATCCCTTATAAATCAAAAGAATAGAC
CGAGATAGGGT
[37 nt withheld, positions 5822-5858]
AAAGAACGTGGACTCCAACGTCAAAGG
[49 nt withheld, positions 5886-5934]
T
[91 nt withheld, positions 5936-6026]
G
[98 nt withheld, positions 6028-6125]
ACTTAATGCGCCGCTACAGGGCGCGTCCATTCGCCATTCAGGCTGCGCAACTGTTGGGAAGGGCGATCGG
TGCGGGCCTCTTCGCTATTACGCCAGCTGGCGAAAGGGGGATGTGCTGCAAGGCGATTAAGTTGGGTAAC
GCCAGGGTTTTCCCAGTCACGACGTTGTAAAACGACGGCCAGTGAATTGTAATACGACTCACTATA
Features (pLannotate 1.2.2; 15 found; start..end, strand, type, name):
    171..962     +  CDS            neo: KKA2_KLEPN - Also known as kan, nptII. Experimental evidence at protein level: Swiss-Prot protein existence level 1. Resistance to kanamycin, neomycin, paromomycin, ribostamycin, butirosin and gentamicin B. From Klebsiella pneumoniae.
   1359..2066    +  CDS            mNeonGreen: mNeonGreen is a basic (constitutively fluorescent) green/yellow fluorescent protein published in 2013, derived from Branchiostoma lanceolatum. It is reported to be a very rapidly-maturing monomer with moderate acid sensitivity.
   2469..3260    +  CDS            neo: KKA2_KLEPN - Also known as kan, nptII. Experimental evidence at protein level: Swiss-Prot protein existence level 1. Resistance to kanamycin, neomycin, paromomycin, ribostamycin, butirosin and gentamicin B. From Klebsiella pneumoniae.
   3456..3474    -  promoter       SP6 promoter: promoter for bacteriophage SP6 RNA polymerase
   3516..3532    -  protein_bind   lac operator: The lac repressor binds to the lac operator to inhibit transcription in E. coli. This inhibition can be relieved by adding lactose or isopropyl-β-D-thiogalactopyranoside (IPTG). lac repressor encoded by lacI
   3540..3570    -  promoter       lac promoter: promoter for the E. coli lac operon
   3585..3606    -  protein_bind   CAP binding site: CAP binding activates transcription in the presence of cAMP. E. coli catabolite activator protein
   3619..3711    -  CDS            lacI (fragment): lac repressor; lacI; The lac repressor binds to the lac operator to inhibit transcription in E. coli. This inhibition can be relieved by adding lactose or isopropyl-β-D-thiogalactopyranoside (IPTG).
   3894..4482    -  rep_origin     ori: high-copy-number ColE1/pMB1/pBR322/pUC origin of replication
   4653..5513    -  CDS            AmpR: β-lactamase; bla; confers resistance to ampicillin, carbenicillin, and related antibiotics
   5514..5618    -  promoter       AmpR promoter: bla
   5645..5695    +  misc_feature   bom (fragment): basis of mobility region from pBR322
   5696..6151    -  rep_origin     f1 ori (sequence partly withheld): f1 bacteriophage origin of replication; arrow indicates direction of (+) strand synthesis
   6155..6312    -  CDS            lacZα (fragment): LacZα fragment of β-galactosidase; lacZ fragment
   6315..2       +  promoter       T7 promoter (across the origin): promoter for bacteriophage T7 RNA polymerase
