[The description below was written by a language model from this plasmid's Addgene catalogue record and pLannotate feature annotations shown in this document.]
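Description:
pPOTv7-g418-mNG is a PCR-only tagging (pPOT) template plasmid for endogenous gene tagging in Trypanosoma brucei. It is not meant to be maintained or expressed as a plasmid in the parasite. Instead, it serves as a template from which tagging cassettes are amplified, typically using long primers that add homology to the target locus so the product integrates by homologous recombination. In E. coli it is propagated as a high-copy plasmid through a ColE1/pUC-type origin with ampicillin selection (AmpR under its own bla promoter). The backbone also carries an f1 origin, lacZα and lac promoter/operator remnants, and flanking T7 and SP6 promoters, all typical of a general cloning vector.

The payload is a synthetic mNeonGreen coding sequence, a bright, rapidly maturing monomeric green/yellow fluorescent protein, cloned between retained HindIII and BamHI sites so that the tag module can be exchanged. The feature table shows mNeonGreen flanked on each side by a copy of the neo (nptII) gene, which confers G418 resistance for selecting transfected trypanosomes. This layout fits the pPOT design, in which one template yields either a marker-then-tag amplicon for N-terminal tagging or a tag-then-marker amplicon for C-terminal tagging, although the record does not say so explicitly. The promoter is listed as "read through", meaning the cassette has no dedicated promoter and relies on transcription of the locus into which it integrates. The unannotated regions between the coding sequences presumably contain the trypanosome RNA-processing sequences needed for expression, but the table does not identify them. The tagged fusions expressed from the native locus are used for protein localisation and functional analysis.
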