Addgene plasmid #179821: pPOTv7-g418-mNG
Purpose: Trypanosoma brucei PCR only tagging (pPOT) vector for endogenous gene tagging
Depositing lab: Samuel Dean & Keith Gull. Publication: A comprehensive toolkit for protein localization and functional analysis in trypanosomatids. Paterou A, Saez Conde J, Tyc J, Sunter JD, Vaughan S, Gull K, Dean S. Open Biol. 2025 Apr;15(4):240361. doi: 10.1098/rsob.240361. Epub 2025 Apr 2. PubMed 40169015.
Backbone
  Vector backbone: pPOT
  Vector type: Unspecified
Growth in bacteria
  Bacterial resistance: Ampicillin, 100 μg/mL
  Growth temperature: 37°C
  Growth strain: NEB Stable
  Copy number: High Copy
Gene/Insert
  Gene/Insert name: mNG
  Species: Synthetic
  Promoter: read through
  Cloning method: Restriction Enzyme; 5′ cloning site HindIII (not destroyed); 3′ cloning site BamHI (not destroyed)
  Sequencing primers: 5′ cTATGGGTTCTGGTAGTG; 3′ cTTAACTACCCGATCCTG
Terms and licenses: Academic/Nonprofit Terms; Industry Terms: Not Available to Industry
Depositor comments: Please visit https://doi.org/10.1101/2023.04.21.537815 for bioRxiv preprint.
How to cite: pPOTv7-g418-mNG was a gift from Samuel Dean & Keith Gull (Addgene plasmid # 179821 ; http://n2t.net/addgene:179821 ; RRID:Addgene_179821)
